Addgene plasmid #198918: pGL0_1 [RK2 ORI]
Purpose: Level 0 part
Depositing lab: Charlie Gilbert & Nili Ostrov & Cultivarium Tools. Depositing organization: Cultivarium, Convergent Research. Publication: A scalable framework for high-throughput identification of functional origins of replication in non-model bacteria. Gilbert C, Brumwell SL, Crits-Christoph A, Kang SC, Martin-Moldes Z, Alsharif W, Esmurria A, Nguyen M-A, Lee HH, Ostrov N. bioRxiv 2023.05.19.541510 10.1101/2023.05.19.541510.
Backbone
  Vector backbone: pGLDV_17
  Vector type: Synthetic Biology
Growth in bacteria
  Bacterial resistance: Chloramphenicol, 25 μg/mL
  Growth temperature: 37°C
  Growth strain: E. coli Zymo 10B
  Copy number: High Copy
Gene/Insert
  Gene/Insert name: RK2 ORI
  Species: Klebsiella aerogenes
  Cloning method: Unknown
Resource information
  A portion of this plasmid was derived from a plasmid made by: https://seva-plasmids.com/
Terms and licenses: Academic/Nonprofit Terms; Industry Terms: Not Available to Industry
How to cite: pGL0_1 [RK2 ORI] was a gift from Charlie Gilbert & Nili Ostrov & Cultivarium Tools (Addgene plasmid # 198918 ; http://n2t.net/addgene:198918 ; RRID:Addgene_198918)
