[The description below was written by a language model from this plasmid's Addgene catalogue record and pLannotate feature annotations shown in this document.]
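Description:
pGL0_1 [RK2 ORI] is a Level 0 part plasmid from a hierarchical, modular synthetic-biology cloning system. It is built on the pGLDV_17 backbone and stores a broad-host-range replication origin as a reusable module. The plasmid is about 4.4 kb and is propagated in E. coli at high copy from a ColE1/pUC-type origin. Selection is by chloramphenicol, through a cat gene driven by its native promoter and followed by a lambda t0 terminator.

The stored part is the RK2 (IncP) replicon, listed as originating from Klebsiella aerogenes and derived in part from the SEVA plasmid collection. The annotation shows its two functional components next to each other: oriV, the vegetative origin, and trfA, which encodes the trans-acting initiator protein that binds oriV and activates replication. Together these form a minimal self-contained replicon of the kind known to function in a wide range of Gram-negative bacteria.

Several short fragments are also annotated: a piece of the Tn5 transposase gene between trfA and oriV, a small lacZα remnant, and a few dozen bases matching the CloDF13 origin. These are probably sequence carried over from source plasmids or from a replaced cloning cassette rather than functional elements. The record gives neither the cloning method nor the flanking assembly sites.

Judging from the associated publication, which concerns high-throughput identification of functional replication origins in non-model bacteria, this part is meant to be assembled into higher-level vectors. Those vectors can then be used to test whether the RK2 replicon supports plasmid maintenance in a given host.
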