Features (pLannotate 1.2.2; 9 found; start..end, strand, type, name):
    323..425     -  promoter       cat promoter: promoter of the E. coli cat gene encoding chloramphenicol acetyltransferase
    500..543     -  CDS            lacZα (fragment): LacZα fragment of β-galactosidase; lacZ fragment
    730..1878    -  CDS            trfA: trans-acting replication protein that binds to and activates oriV
   1930..2211    -  CDS            tnpA (fragment): TN5P_ECOLX - Also known as tnp. Experimental evidence at protein level: Swiss-Prot protein existence level 1. Mediates transposition of transposon Tn5 by a 'cut and paste' mechanism. First, the monomeric transposase binds the 19 bp inverted DNA repeats flanking the transposon. Then, dimerization of the DNA- bound transposase creates a synaptic DNA complex. After nicking of the first DNA strand, excision of the transposon proceeds through a series of intermediates. The transposase then mediates the insertion of the transposon at a new site by strand transfer. The activity of the wild- type tran
   2271..2802    -  rep_origin     oriV: incP origin of replication
   2858..2893    -  rep_origin     CloDF13 ori (fragment): Plasmids containing the CloDF13 (CDF) origin of replication can be propagated in E. coli cells that contain additional plasmids with compatible origins.
   3232..3820    -  rep_origin     ori: high-copy-number ColE1/pMB1/pBR322/pUC origin of replication
   3953..4047    -  terminator     lambda t0 terminator: transcription terminator from phage lambda
   4071..322     -  CDS            cat (across the origin): CAT_ECOLX - Experimental evidence at protein level: Swiss-Prot protein existence level 1. This enzyme is an effector of chloramphenicol resistance in bacteria. From Escherichia coli. This protein is used as a marker in many commonly used cloning vectors, such as pACYC184.
>Addgene plasmid #198918 | pGL0_1 [RK2 ORI] | addgene full sequence | sequence record 392720 | Addgene NGS Result
CACTCCAGAGCGATGAAAACGTTTCAGTTTGCTCATGGAAAACGGTGTAACAAGGGTGAACACTATCCCA
TATCACCAGCTCACCGTCTTTCATTGCCATACGAAATTCCGGATGAGCATTCATCAGGCGGGCAAGAATG
TGAATAAAGGCCGGATAAAACTTGTGCTTATTTTTCTTTACGGTCTTTAAAAAGGCCGTAATATCCAGCT
GAACGGTCTGGTTATAGGTACATTGAGCAACTGACTGAAATGCCTCAAAATGTTCTTTACGATGCCATTG
GGATATATCAACGGTGGTATATCCAGTGATTTTTTTCTCCATTTTAGCTTCCTTAGCTCCTGAAAATCTC
GATAACTCAAAAAATACGCCCGGTAGTGATCTTATTTCATTATGGTGAAAGTTGGAACCTCTTACGTGCC
GATCAACGTCTCATTGATACCTGAAACAAAACCCATCGTACGGCCAAGGAAGTCTCCAATAACTGTGATC
CACCACAAGCGCCAGGGTTTTCCCAGTCACGACGTTGTAAAACGACGGCCAGTCATGCATAATCCGCACG
CATCTGGAATAAGGAAGTGCCATTCCGCCTGACCTTAGCGTGCGAACAGCACGCTATTGTTGTATCATTA
CTCGCATCCATTCTCAGGCTGTCTCGTCTCGTCTCCGAGGTCTCCGGAGGCGATGCAGGTGGCTGCTGAA
CCCCCAGCCGGAACTGACCCCACAAGGCCCTAGCGTTTGCAATGCACCAGGTCATCATTGACCCAGGCGT
GTTCCACCAGGCCGCTGCCTCGCAACTCTTCGCAGGCTTCGCCGACCTGCTCGCGCCACTTCTTCACGCG
GGTGGAATCCGATCCGCACATGAGGCGGAAGGTTTCCAGCTTGAGCGGGTACGGCTCCCGGTGCGAGCTG
AAATAGTCGAACATCCGTCGGGCCGTCGGCGACAGCTTGCGGTACTTCTCCCATATGAATTTCGTGTAGT
GGTCGCCAGCAAACAGCACGACGATTTCCTCGTCGATCAGGACCTGGCAACGGGACGTTTTCTTGCCACG
GTCCAGGACGCGGAAGCGGTGCAGCAGCGACACCGATTCCAGGTGCCCAACGCGGTCGGACGTGAAGCCC
ATCGCCGTCGCCTGTAGGCGCGACAGGCATTCCTCGGCCTTCGTGTAATACCGGCCATTGATCGACCAGC
CCAGGTCCTGGCAAAGCTCGTAGAACGTGAAGGTGATCGGCTCGCCGATAGGGGTGCGCTTCGCGTACTC
CAACACCTGCTGCCACACCAGTTCGTCATCGTCGGCCCGCAGCTCGACGCCGGTGTAGGTGATCTTCACG
TCCTTGTTGACGTGGAAAATGACCTTGTTTTGCAGCGCCTCGCGCGGGATTTTCTTGTTGCGCGTGGTGA
ACAGGGCAGAGCGGGCCGTGTCGTTTGGCATCGCTCGCATCGTGTCCGGCCACGGCGCAATATCGAACAA
GGAAAGCTGCATTTCCTTGATCTGCTGCTTCGTGTGTTTCAGCAACGCGGCCTGCTTGGCTTCGCTGACC
TGTTTTGCCAGGTCCTCGCCGGCGGTTTTTCGCTTCTTGGTCGTCATAGTTCCTCGCGTGTCGATGGTCA
TCGACTTCGCCAAACCTGCCGCCTCCTGTTCGAGACGACGCGAACGCTCCACGGCGGCCGATGGCGCGGG
CAGGGCAGGGGGAGCCAGTTGCACGCTGTCGCGCTCGATCTTGGCCGTAGCTTGCTGGACTATCGAGCCG
ACGGACTGGAAGGTTTCGCGGGGCGCACGCATGACGGTGCGGCTTGCGATGGTTTCGGCATCCTCGGCGG
AAAACCCCGCGTCGATCAGTTCTTGCCTGTATGCCTTCCGGTCAAACGTCCGATTCATTCACCCTCCTTG
CGGGATTGCCCCGGAATTAATTCCCCGGATCGATCCGTCGATCTTGATCCCCTGCGCCATCAGATCCTTG
GCGGCAAGAAAGCCATCCAGTTTACTTTGCAGGGCTTCCCAACCTTACCAGAGGGCGCCCCAGCTGGCAA
TTCCGGTTCGCTTGCTGTCCATAAAACCGCCCAGTCTAGCTATCGCCATGTAAGCCCACTGCAAGCTACC
TGCTTTCTCTTTGCGCTTGCGTTTTCCCTTGTCCAGATAGCCCAGTAGCTGACATTCATCCGGGGTCAGC
ACCGTTTCTGCGGACTGGCTTTCTACGTGGCTGCCATTTTTGGGGTGAGGCCGTTCGCGGCCGAGGGGCG
CAGCCCCTGGGGGGATGGGAGGCCCGCGTTAGCGGGCCGGGAGGGTTCGAGAAGGGGGGGCACCCCCCTT
CGGCGTGCGCGGTCACGCGCACAGGGCGCAGCCCTGGTTAAAAACAAGGTTTATAAATATTGGTTTAAAA
GCAGGTTAAAAGACAGGTTAGCGGTGGCCGAAAAACGGGCGGAAACCCTTGCAAATGCTGGATTTTCTGC
CTGTGGACAGCCCCTCAAATGTCAATAGGTGCGCCCCTCATCTGTCAGCACTCTGCCCCTCAAGTGTCAA
GGATCGCGCCCCTCATCTGTCAGTAGTCGCGCCCCTCAAGTGTCAATACCGCAGGGCACTTATCCCCAGG
CTTGTCCACATCATCTGTGGGAAACTCGCGTAAAATCAGGCGTTTTCGCCGATTTGCGAGGCTGGCCAGC
TCCACGTCGCCGGCCGAAATCGAGCCTGCCCCTCATCTGTCAACGCCGCGCCGGGTGAGTCGGCCCCTCA
AGTGTCAACGTCCGCCCCTCATCTGTCAGTGAGGGCCAAGTTTTCCGCGAGGTATCCACAACGCCGGCGG
CCCTACATGGCTCTGCTGTAGTGAGTGGGTTGCGCTCCGGCAGCGGTCCTGATCCCCCGCAGAAAAAAAG
GATCTCAAGAAGATCCTTTGATCTTTTCTACCGCTCGAGACCACCCCAGGATACATAGATTACCACAACT
CCGAGCCCTTCCACCTAGCGTGCTAACCACGCACGCTATTGTTGTATAGGCTAGGTGGAGGCTCAGTGAT
GATAAGTCTGCGATGGTGGATGCATGTGTCATGGTCATAGCTGTTTCCTGTGTGAAATTGTTATCCGCTC
AGAGGGCACAATCCTATTCCGCGCTATCCGACAATCTCCAAGACATTAGGTGGAGTTCAGTTCGGCGTAT
GGCATATGTCGCTGGAAAGAACATGTGAGCAAAAGGCCAGCAAAAGGCCAGGAACCGTAAAAAGGCCGCG
TTGCTGGCGTTTTTCCATAGGCTCCGCCCCCCTGACGAGCATCACAAAAATCGACGCTCAAGTCAGAGGT
GGCGAAACCCGACAGGACTATAAAGATACCAGGCGTTTCCCCCTGGAAGCTCCCTCGTGCGCTCTCCTGT
TCCGACCCTGCCGCTTACCGGATACCTGTCCGCCTTTCTCCCTTCGGGAAGCGTGGCGCTTTCTCATAGC
TCACGCTGTAGGTATCTCAGTTCGGTGTAGGTCGTTCGCTCCAAGCTGGGCTGTGTGCACGAACCCCCCG
TTCAGCCCGACCGCTGCGCCTTATCCGGTAACTATCGTCTTGAGTCCAACCCGGTAAGACACGACTTATC
GCCACTGGCAGCAGCCACTGGTAACAGGATTAGCAGAGCGAGGTATGTAGGCGGTGCTACAGAGTTCTTG
AAGTGGTGGCCTAACTACGGCTACACTAGAAGAACAGTATTTGGTATCTGCGCTCTGCTGAAGCCAGTTA
CCTTCGGAAAAAGAGTTGGTAGCTCTTGATCCGGCAAACAAACCACCGCTGGTAGCGGTGGTTTTTTTGT
TTGCAAGCAGCAGATTACGCGCAGAAAAAAAGGATCTCAAGAAGATCCTTTGATCTTTTCTACGGGGTCT
GACGCTCTATTCAACAAAGCCGCCGTCCCGTCAAGTCAGCGTAAATGGGTAGGGGGCTTCAAATCGTCCC
CCCATACGATATAAGTTGTTACTAGTGCTTGGATTCTCACCAATAAAAAACGCCCGGCGGCAACCGAGCG
TTCTGAACAAATCCAGATGGAGTTCTGAGGTCATTACTGGATCTATCAACAGGAGTCCAAGCGAGCTCGA
TATCAAATTACGCCCCGCCCTGCCACTCATCGCAGTACTGTTGTAATTCATTAAGCATTCTGCCGACATG
GAAGCCATCACAAACGGCATGATGAACCTGAATCGCCAGCGGCATCAGCACCTTGTCGCCTTGCGTATAA
TATTTGCCCATGGTGAAAACGGGGGCGAAGAAGTTGTCCATATTGGCCACGTTTAAATCAAAACTGGTGA
AACTCACCCAGGGATTGGCTGAGACGAAAAACATATTCTCAATAAACCCTTTAGGGAAATAGGCCAGGTT
TTCACCGTAACACGCCACATCTTGCGAATATATGTGTAGAAACTGCCGGAAATCGTCGTGGTATT
